Addgene plasmid #132063: pDONR221_SLC35C1
Purpose: Gateway entry clone with codon-optimized ORF sequence for subcloning into custom expression vectors
Depositing lab: RESOLUTE Consortium & Giulio Superti-Furga. Depositing organization: CeMM Research Center for Molecular Medicine. Publication: The RESOLUTE consortium: unlocking SLC transporters for drug discovery. Superti-Furga G, Lackner D, Wiedmer T, Ingles-Prieto A, Barbosa B, Girardi E, Goldmann U, Gurtl B, Klavins K, Klimek C, Lindinger S, Lineiro-Retes E, Muller AC, Onstein S, Redinger G, Reil D, Sedlyarov V, Wolf G, Crawford M, Everley R, ... Steppan CM. Nat Rev Drug Discov. 2020 Jul;19(7):429-430. doi: 10.1038/d41573-020-00056-6. PubMed 32265506.
Backbone
  Vector backbone: pDONR221
  Backbone manufacturer: Thermo Fisher Scientific
  Backbone size w/o insert (bp): 2550
  Vector type: Mammalian Expression
Growth in bacteria
  Bacterial resistance: Kanamycin, 50 μg/mL
  Growth temperature: 37°C
  Growth strain: Stbl3
  Copy number: High Copy
Gene/Insert
  Gene/Insert name: SLC35C1 (alt name: FUCT1, FLJ11320)
  Species: H. sapiens (human)
  Insert size (bp): 1092
  Entrez Gene: SLC35C1 (a.k.a. CDG2C, FUCT1)
  Cloning method: Gateway Cloning
  Sequencing primers: 5′ M13-fwd; 3′ M13-rev
Terms and licenses: Academic/Nonprofit Terms; Industry Terms
Depositor comments: For more information on the full Resolute plasmid collection, please see www.addgene.org/depositor-collections/re-solute/. Please provide your feedback on this plasmid to the RESOLUTE consortium by filling out their RESOLUTE repository feedback form: https://forms.office.com/Pages/ResponsePage.aspx?id=0e05yklzmkS7rjFGQL4N7z4feCLQvEJAmVcOCM_u885UN1JJRko0Ukg4TVQwNTZLOUxPQVJWT1NHUCQlQCN0PWcu
How to cite: pDONR221_SLC35C1 was a gift from RESOLUTE Consortium & Giulio Superti-Furga (Addgene plasmid # 132063 ; http://n2t.net/addgene:132063 ; RRID:Addgene_132063)
