[The description below was written by a language model from this plasmid's Addgene catalogue record and pLannotate feature annotations shown in this document.]
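Description:
pDONR221_SLC35C1 is a Gateway entry clone built on the pDONR221 backbone, carrying a codon-optimized open reading frame for human SLC35C1 (also known as FUCT1), the transporter that imports GDP-fucose from the cytoplasm into the Golgi lumen. The sequenced plasmid is about 3.6 kb, consistent with a 1,092 bp insert in a backbone of roughly 2.55 kb. It is maintained in E. coli through a high-copy ColE1/pUC-type origin and selected with kanamycin via the KanR aminoglycoside phosphotransferase gene.

The ORF is flanked by attL1 and attL2, the recombination sites produced when an insert is moved into a donor vector. They allow directional transfer by an LR Clonase reaction into any attR-containing destination vector. Upstream of the cassette, rrnB T1 and T2 terminators shield the insert from read-through transcription in bacteria. A T7 promoter lies just beyond attL2, pointing back toward the insert on the opposite strand. The short lacI and lacZα annotations are fragmentary backbone remnants rather than functional genes. M13 forward and reverse primer sites bracketing the cassette are listed for sequence verification.

Although the catalogue classifies the vector type as mammalian expression, the feature table shows no eukaryotic promoter, polyadenylation signal, tag or reporter. The plasmid therefore serves as a shuttle source for the ORF rather than an expression construct, and promoter, tags and host range are set by the chosen destination vector. It belongs to a consortium-generated collection of solute carrier clones intended to support the study of SLC transporters and drug discovery around them.
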