Features (pLannotate 1.2.2; 10 found; start..end, strand, type, name):
    121..213     +  CDS            lacI (fragment): lac repressor; lacI; The lac repressor binds to the lac operator to inhibit transcription in E. coli. This inhibition can be relieved by adding lactose or isopropyl-β-D-thiogalactopyranoside (IPTG).
    268..295     -  terminator     rrnB T2 terminator: transcription terminator T2 from the E. coli rrnB gene
    427..470     +  terminator     rrnB T1 terminator: Escherichia coli rrnB; transcription terminator T1 from the E. coli rrnB gene
    517..553     -  CDS            lacZα (fragment): LacZα fragment of β-galactosidase; lacZ fragment
    569..668     +  protein_bind   attL1: mutant version of attL; recombination site for the Gateway® LR reaction LR Clonase™
    674..1765    +  CDS            SLC35C1: FUCT1_HUMAN - Also known as FUCT1. Experimental evidence at protein level: Swiss-Prot protein existence level 1. Involved in GDP-fucose import from the cytoplasm into the Golgi lumen. From Homo sapiens (Human).
   1767..1866    -  protein_bind   attL2: mutant version of attL; recombination site for the Gateway® LR reaction LR Clonase™
   1884..1902    -  promoter       T7 promoter: promoter for bacteriophage T7 RNA polymerase
   2036..2845    +  CDS            KanR: aminoglycoside phosphotransferase; aph(3')-Ia; confers resistance to kanamycin in bacteria or G418 (Geneticin®) in eukaryotes
   2992..3580    +  rep_origin     ori: high-copy-number ColE1/pMB1/pBR322/pUC origin of replication
>Addgene plasmid #132063 | pDONR221_SLC35C1 | addgene full sequence | sequence record 262931 | Addgene NGS Result
CTTTCCTGCGTTATCCCCTGATTCTGTGGATAACCGTATTACCGCCTTTGAGTGAGCTGATACCGCTCGC
CGCAGCCGAACGACCGAGCGCAGCGAGTCAGTGAGCGAGGAAGCGGAAGAGCGCCCAATACGCAAACCGC
CTCTCCCCGCGCGTTGGCCGATTCATTAATGCAGCTGGCACGACAGGTTTCCCGACTGGAAAGCGGGCAG
TGAGCGCAACGCAATTAATACGCGTACCGCTAGCCAGGAAGAGTTTGTAGAAACGCAAAAAGGCCATCCG
TCAGGATGGCCTTCTGCTTAGTTTGATGCCTGGCAGTTTATGGCGGGCGTCCTGCCCGCCACCCTCCGGG
CCGTTGCTTCACAACGTTCAAATCCGCTCCCGGCGGATTTGTCCTACTCAGGAGAGCGTTCACCGACAAA
CAACAGATAAAACGAAAGGCCCAGTCTTCCGACTGAGCCTTTCGTTTTATTTGATGCCTGGCAGTTCCCT
ACTCTCGCGTTAACGCTAGCATGGATGTTTTCCCAGTCACGACGTTGTAAAACGACGGCCAGTCTTAAGC
TCGGGCCCCAAATAATGATTTTATTTTGACTGATAGTGACCTGTTCGTTGCAACACATTGATGAGCAATG
CTTTTTTATAATGCCAACTTTGTACAAAAAAGCAGGCTCCACCATGAACAGGGCCCCCCTGAAGCGGAGC
AGAATCCTGCACATGGCCCTGACCGGAGCAAGCGACCCATCCGCCGAGGCAGAGGCAAATGGAGAGAAGC
CTTTCCTGCTGAGGGCCCTGCAGATCGCCCTGGTGGTGTCCCTGTACTGGGTGACATCTATCAGCATGGT
GTTTCTGAACAAGTATCTGCTGGACTCCCCTTCTCTGCGCCTGGATACCCCAATCTTCGTGACCTTCTAC
CAGTGCCTGGTGACCACACTGCTGTGCAAGGGACTGTCTGCCCTGGCAGCATGCTGTCCAGGAGCAGTGG
ACTTCCCAAGCCTGAGGCTGGATCTGAGGGTGGCACGCAGCGTGCTGCCGCTTAGCGTCGTATTCATAGG
TATGATCACCTTTAACAATCTGTGCCTGAAGTACGTGGGCGTGGCCTTCTATAACGTGGGCAGAAGCCTG
ACCACAGTGTTTAATGTGCTGCTGAGCTACCTGCTGCTGAAGCAGACCACATCCTTCTATGCCCTGCTGA
CCTGTGGCATCATCATCGGCGGCTTTTGGCTGGGAGTGGATCAGGAGGGAGCAGAGGGCACCCTGTCCTG
GCTGGGCACAGTGTTTGGCGTGCTGGCCTCCCTGTGCGTGTCTCTGAACGCCATCTACACCACAAAGGTG
CTGCCAGCCGTGGACGGCTCTATCTGGCGGCTGACCTTCTATAACAATGTGAATGCCTGTATCCTGTTTC
TGCCACTGCTGCTGCTGCTGGGAGAGCTGCAGGCCCTGAGAGATTTCGCCCAGCTGGGCTCTGCCCACTT
TTGGGGCATGATGACCCTGGGCGGCCTGTTCGGCTTTGCCATCGGCTACGTGACAGGCCTGCAGATCAAG
TTCACCTCCCCTCTGACACACAACGTGTCTGGAACCGCAAAGGCATGCGCACAGACAGTGCTGGCCGTGC
TGTACTATGAGGAGACCAAGTCTTTTCTGTGGTGGACAAGCAATATGATGGTGCTGGGAGGAAGCTCCGC
CTATACCTGGGTGCGGGGATGGGAGATGAAGAAGACACCAGAGGAGCCCTCCCCTAAGGACTCTGAGAAG
AGCGCCATGGGCGTGGACCCAGCTTTCTTGTACAAAGTTGGCATTATAAGAAAGCATTGCTTATCAATTT
GTTGCAACGAACAGGTCACTATCAGTCAAAATAAAATCATTATTTGCCATCCAGCTGATATCCCCTATAG
TGAGTCGTATTACATGGTCATAGCTGTTTCCTGGCAGCTCTGGCCCGTGTCTCAAAATCTCTGATGTTAC
ATTGCACAAGATAAAAATATATCATCATGAACAATAAAACTGTCTGCTTACATAAACAGTAATACAAGGG
GTGTTATGAGCCATATTCAACGGGAAACGTCGAGGCCGCGATTAAATTCCAACATGGATGCTGATTTATA
TGGGTATAAATGGGCTCGCGATAATGTCGGGCAATCAGGTGCGACAATCTATCGCTTGTATGGGAAGCCC
GATGCGCCAGAGTTGTTTCTGAAACATGGCAAAGGTAGCGTTGCCAATGATGTTACAGATGAGATGGTCA
GACTAAACTGGCTGACGGAATTTATGCCTCTTCCGACCATCAAGCATTTTATCCGTACTCCTGATGATGC
ATGGTTACTCACCACTGCGATCCCCGGAAAAACAGCATTCCAGGTATTAGAAGAATATCCTGATTCAGGT
GAAAATATTGTTGATGCGCTGGCAGTGTTCCTGCGCCGGTTGCATTCGATTCCTGTTTGTAATTGTCCTT
TTAACAGCGATCGCGTATTTCGTCTCGCTCAGGCGCAATCACGAATGAATAACGGTTTGGTTGATGCGAG
TGATTTTGATGACGAGCGTAATGGCTGGCCTGTTGAACAAGTCTGGAAAGAAATGCATAAACTTTTGCCA
TTCTCACCGGATTCAGTCGTCACTCATGGTGATTTCTCACTTGATAACCTTATTTTTGACGAGGGGAAAT
TAATAGGTTGTATTGATGTTGGACGAGTCGGAATCGCAGACCGATACCAGGATCTTGCCATCCTATGGAA
CTGCCTCGGTGAGTTTTCTCCTTCATTACAGAAACGGCTTTTTCAAAAATATGGTATTGATAATCCTGAT
ATGAATAAATTGCAGTTTCATTTGATGCTCGATGAGTTTTTCTAATCAGAATTGGTTAATTGGTTGTAAC
ACTGGCAGAGCATTACGCTGACTTGACGGGACGGCGCAAGCTCATGACCAAAATCCCTTAACGTGAGTTA
CGCGTCGTTCCACTGAGCGTCAGACCCCGTAGAAAAGATCAAAGGATCTTCTTGAGATCCTTTTTTTCTG
CGCGTAATCTGCTGCTTGCAAACAAAAAAACCACCGCTACCAGCGGTGGTTTGTTTGCCGGATCAAGAGC
TACCAACTCTTTTTCCGAAGGTAACTGGCTTCAGCAGAGCGCAGATACCAAATACTGTTCTTCTAGTGTA
GCCGTAGTTAGGCCACCACTTCAAGAACTCTGTAGCACCGCCTACATACCTCGCTCTGCTAATCCTGTTA
CCAGTGGCTGCTGCCAGTGGCGATAAGTCGTGTCTTACCGGGTTGGACTCAAGACGATAGTTACCGGATA
AGGCGCAGCGGTCGGGCTGAACGGGGGGTTCGTGCACACAGCCCAGCTTGGAGCGAACGACCTACACCGA
ACTGAGATACCTACAGCGTGAGCTATGAGAAAGCGCCACGCTTCCCGAAGGGAGAAAGGCGGACAGGTAT
CCGGTAAGCGGCAGGGTCGGAACAGGAGAGCGCACGAGGGAGCTTCCAGGGGGAAACGCCTGGTATCTTT
ATAGTCCTGTCGGGTTTCGCCACCTCTGACTTGAGCGTCGATTTTTGTGATGCTCGTCAGGGGGGCGGAG
CCTATGGAAAAACGCCAGCAACGCGGCCTTTTTACGGTTCCTGGCCTTTTGCTGGCCTTTTGCTCACATG
TT
