>Addgene plasmid #132063 | pDONR221_SLC35C1 | depositor partial sequence | sequence record 253526 | Codon-optimized ORF of SLC35C1
ATGAACAGGGCCCCCCTGAAGCGGAGCAGAATCCTGCACATGGCCCTGACCGGAGCAAGCGACCCATCCG
CCGAGGCAGAGGCAAATGGAGAGAAGCCTTTCCTGCTGAGGGCCCTGCAGATCGCCCTGGTGGTGTCCCT
GTACTGGGTGACATCTATCAGCATGGTGTTTCTGAACAAGTATCTGCTGGACTCCCCTTCTCTGCGCCTG
GATACCCCAATCTTCGTGACCTTCTACCAGTGCCTGGTGACCACACTGCTGTGCAAGGGACTGTCTGCCC
TGGCAGCATGCTGTCCAGGAGCAGTGGACTTCCCAAGCCTGAGGCTGGATCTGAGGGTGGCACGCAGCGT
GCTGCCGCTTAGCGTCGTATTCATAGGTATGATCACCTTTAACAATCTGTGCCTGAAGTACGTGGGCGTG
GCCTTCTATAACGTGGGCAGAAGCCTGACCACAGTGTTTAATGTGCTGCTGAGCTACCTGCTGCTGAAGC
AGACCACATCCTTCTATGCCCTGCTGACCTGTGGCATCATCATCGGCGGCTTTTGGCTGGGAGTGGATCA
GGAGGGAGCAGAGGGCACCCTGTCCTGGCTGGGCACAGTGTTTGGCGTGCTGGCCTCCCTGTGCGTGTCT
CTGAACGCCATCTACACCACAAAGGTGCTGCCAGCCGTGGACGGCTCTATCTGGCGGCTGACCTTCTATA
ACAATGTGAATGCCTGTATCCTGTTTCTGCCACTGCTGCTGCTGCTGGGAGAGCTGCAGGCCCTGAGAGA
TTTCGCCCAGCTGGGCTCTGCCCACTTTTGGGGCATGATGACCCTGGGCGGCCTGTTCGGCTTTGCCATC
GGCTACGTGACAGGCCTGCAGATCAAGTTCACCTCCCCTCTGACACACAACGTGTCTGGAACCGCAAAGG
CATGCGCACAGACAGTGCTGGCCGTGCTGTACTATGAGGAGACCAAGTCTTTTCTGTGGTGGACAAGCAA
TATGATGGTGCTGGGAGGAAGCTCCGCCTATACCTGGGTGCGGGGATGGGAGATGAAGAAGACACCAGAG
GAGCCCTCCCCTAAGGACTCTGAGAAGAGCGCCATGGGCGTG
